Addgene plasmid #50661: pCW-Cas9
Purpose: Doxycycline-inducible lentiviral expression of SpCas9
Depositing lab: Eric Lander & David Sabatini. Depositing organization: Whitehead Institute for Biomedical Research. Publication: Genetic screens in human cells using the CRISPR-Cas9 system. Wang T, Wei JJ, Sabatini DM, Lander ES. Science. 2014 Jan 3;343(6166):80-4. doi: 10.1126/science.1246981. Epub 2013 Dec 12. PubMed 24336569.
Backbone
  Vector backbone: pCW57.1
  Backbone size w/o insert (bp): 7600
  Total vector size (bp): 11900
  Vector type: Mammalian Expression, Lentiviral, CRISPR
  Selectable markers: Puromycin
Growth in bacteria
  Bacterial resistance: Ampicillin, 100 μg/mL
  Growth temperature: 37°C
  Growth strain: NEB Stable
  Copy number: Unknown
Gene/Insert
  Gene/Insert name: humanized S. pyogenes Cas9
  Insert size (bp): 4300
  Promoter: Tet ON
  Tag / fusion protein: 3xFLAG (N terminal on insert)
  Cloning method: Restriction Enzyme; 5′ cloning site NheI (not destroyed); 3′ cloning site BamHI (not destroyed)
  Sequencing primers: 5′ AGCTCGTTTAGTGAACCGTCAGATC; 3′ CACATTCTTCACGTCCGTTC
Resource information
  A portion of this plasmid was derived from a plasmid made by: human codon optimized 3XFLAG-SpCas9 was cloned from Plasmid 42230: pX330-U6-Chimeric_BB-CBh-hSpCas9
Terms and licenses: Academic/Nonprofit Terms; Industry Terms: Not Available to Industry
Depositor comments: Depositors used delta-VPR and CMV VSV-G packaging plasmids
How to cite: pCW-Cas9 was a gift from Eric Lander & David Sabatini (Addgene plasmid # 50661 ; http://n2t.net/addgene:50661 ; RRID:Addgene_50661)
