[The description below was written by a language model from this plasmid's Addgene catalogue record, the feature table of its GenBank file and pLannotate feature annotations shown in this document.]
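Description:
pCW-Cas9 is a lentiviral transfer plasmid of about 11.9 kb, built on the pCW57.1 backbone, for doxycycline-inducible expression of Streptococcus pyogenes Cas9 in mammalian cells. It is propagated in E. coli through a high-copy ColE1/pUC-type origin with ampicillin resistance. The viral portion has a third-generation, self-inactivating layout. An RSV promoter drives a truncated HIV-1 5' LTR, followed by the Ψ packaging signal with a gag fragment, the Rev response element and the cPPT/CTS. At the other end sit a WPRE and a ΔU3 3' LTR, with an SV40 polyadenylation signal and SV40 origin downstream. Packaging functions are supplied in trans; the depositors note using separate packaging and VSV-G envelope plasmids.

The payload is an all-in-one Tet-On system. A tight TRE promoter (seven tet operators upstream of a minimal CMV promoter) controls a human codon-optimized Cas9 of roughly 4.3 kb, cloned between NheI and BamHI and derived from pX330. The catalogue lists an N-terminal 3xFLAG tag, which the feature table does not annotate separately, and the annotation shows a C-terminal nucleoplasmin nuclear localization signal. Downstream, a constitutive human PGK promoter drives puromycin N-acetyltransferase followed by a reverse tetracycline transactivator (annotated as rtTA3, with VP16-derived activation repeats). How these two coding regions are linked is not annotated. Transduced cells can therefore be selected with puromycin, and the transactivator they produce switches on Cas9 only when doxycycline is added.

The construct carries no guide RNA cassette, so guides must be delivered separately. It was described in work on CRISPR-Cas9 genetic screens in human cells. The accompanying GenBank record covers only about 1.1 kb, spanning the T3 promoter, RSV promoter, 5' LTR and Ψ, and agrees with the full-sequence annotation.
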