Features (pLannotate 1.2.2; 28 found; start..end, strand, type, name):
     41..158     +  misc_feature   cPPT/CTS: central polypurine tract and central termination sequence of HIV-1
    212..526     +  promoter       tight TRE promoter: Tet-responsive promoter PTight, consisting of seven tet operator sequences followed by the minimal CMV promoter
    669..2270    +  CDS            Cas9(N): N-terminal portion of Streptococcus pyogenes Cas9 (Zetsche et al., 2015)
   2271..4769    +  CDS            Cas9(C): C-terminal portion of Streptococcus pyogenes Cas9 (Zetsche et al., 2015)
   4770..4817    +  CDS            nucleoplasmin NLS: bipartite nuclear localization signal from nucleoplasmin
   4827..5337    +  promoter       hPGK promoter: human phosphoglycerate kinase 1 promoter
   5347..5943    +  CDS            PuroR (fragment): puromycin N-acetyltransferase; pac from Streptomyces; confers resistance to puromycin
   5998..6695    +  CDS            rtTA3 (fragment): reverse tetracycline transactivator 3 activates expression from Tet-responsive promoters in the presence of doxycycline
   6625..6735    +  CDS            VP48: 3 tandem repeats of the minimal activation domain of herpes simplex virus VP16 (Cheng et al., 2013)
   6771..7319    +  misc_feature   WPRE (fragment): woodchuck hepatitis virus posttranscriptional regulatory element
   7345..7416    +  CDS            nef (fragment): NEF_HV1Z2 - Experimental evidence at protein level: Swiss-Prot protein existence level 1. Extracellular Nef protein targets CD4(+) T-lymphocytes for apoptosis by interacting with CXCR4 surface receptors. From Human immunodeficiency virus type 1 group M subtype D (isolate Z2/CDC-Z34) (HIV-1).
   7418..7651    +  LTR            3' LTR (ΔU3): self-inactivating 3' long terminal repeat (LTR) from HIV-1
   7723..7844    +  polyA_signal   SV40 poly(A) signal: SV40 polyadenylation signal
   7884..8019    +  rep_origin     SV40 ori: SV40 origin of replication
   8027..8090    +  promoter       AmpR promoter: bla
   8091..8951    +  CDS            AmpR: β-lactamase; bla; confers resistance to ampicillin, carbenicillin, and related antibiotics
   9122..9710    +  rep_origin     ori: high-copy-number ColE1/pMB1/pBR322/pUC origin of replication
   9893..9985    +  CDS            lacI (fragment): lac repressor; lacI; The lac repressor binds to the lac operator to inhibit transcription in E. coli. This inhibition can be relieved by adding lactose or isopropyl-β-D-thiogalactopyranoside (IPTG).
   9998..10019   +  protein_bind   CAP binding site: CAP binding activates transcription in the presence of cAMP. E. coli catabolite activator protein
  10034..10064   +  promoter       lac promoter: promoter for the E. coli lac operon
  10068..10090   +  protein_bind   lac operator (fragment): The lac repressor binds to the lac operator to inhibit transcription in E. coli. This inhibition can be relieved by adding lactose or isopropyl-β-D-thiogalactopyranoside (IPTG). lac repressor encoded by lacI
  10133..10151   +  promoter       T3 promoter: promoter for bacteriophage T3 RNA polymerase
  10179..10405   +  promoter       RSV promoter: Rous sarcoma virus enhancer/promoter
  10406..10586   +  LTR            5' LTR (truncated): truncated 5' long terminal repeat (LTR) from HIV-1
  10633..10758   +  misc_feature   HIV-1 Ψ: packaging signal of human immunodeficiency virus type 1
  10742..11105   +  CDS            HIV-1 gag (fragment): gag protein from human immunodeficiency virus 1; gag
  11251..11484   +  misc_feature   RRE: The Rev response element (RRE) of HIV-1 allows for Rev-dependent mRNA export from the nucleus to the cytoplasm.
  11861..11885   +  CDS            Rev (fragment): human immunodeficiency virus 1 (HIV-1) Rev protein; rev; enhances nuclear export of unspliced and incompletely spliced viral mRNAs
>Addgene plasmid #50661 | pCW-Cas9 | addgene full sequence | sequence record 140566 | Addgene NGS
AATTCTCGACCTCGAGACAAATGGCAGTATTCATCCACAATTTTAAAAGAAAAGGGGGGATTGGGGGGTA
CAGTGCAGGGGAAAGAATAGTAGACATAATAGCAACAGACATACAAACTAAAGAATTACAAAAACAAATT
ACAAAAATTCAAAATTTTCGGGTTTATTACAGGGACAGCAGAGATCCACTTTGGCCGCGAATCGATATGT
CGAGTTTACTCCCTATCAGTGATAGAGAACGTATGTCGAGTTTACTCCCTATCAGTGATAGAGAACGATG
TCGAGTTTACTCCCTATCAGTGATAGAGAACGTATGTCGAGTTTACTCCCTATCAGTGATAGAGAACGTA
TGTCGAGTTTACTCCCTATCAGTGATAGAGAACGTATGTCGAGTTTATCCCTATCAGTGATAGAGAACGT
ATGTCGAGTTTACTCCCTATCAGTGATAGAGAACGTATGTCGAGGTAGGCGTGTACGGTGGGAGGCCTAT
ATAAGCAGAGCTCGTTTAGTGAACCGTCAGATCGCCTGGAGAATTGGCTAGCGCCACCATGGACTATAAG
GACCACGACGGAGACTACAAGGATCATGATATTGATTACAAAGACGATGACGATAAGATGGCCCCAAAGA
AGAAGCGGAAGGTCGGTATCCACGGAGTCCCAGCAGCCGACAAGAAGTACAGCATCGGCCTGGACATCGG
CACCAACTCTGTGGGCTGGGCCGTGATCACCGACGAGTACAAGGTGCCCAGCAAGAAATTCAAGGTGCTG
GGCAACACCGACCGGCACAGCATCAAGAAGAACCTGATCGGAGCCCTGCTGTTCGACAGCGGCGAAACAG
CCGAGGCCACCCGGCTGAAGAGAACCGCCAGAAGAAGATACACCAGACGGAAGAACCGGATCTGCTATCT
GCAAGAGATCTTCAGCAACGAGATGGCCAAGGTGGACGACAGCTTCTTCCACAGACTGGAAGAGTCCTTC
CTGGTGGAAGAGGATAAGAAGCACGAGCGGCACCCCATCTTCGGCAACATCGTGGACGAGGTGGCCTACC
ACGAGAAGTACCCCACCATCTACCACCTGAGAAAGAAACTGGTGGACAGCACCGACAAGGCCGACCTGCG
GCTGATCTATCTGGCCCTGGCCCACATGATCAAGTTCCGGGGCCACTTCCTGATCGAGGGCGACCTGAAC
CCCGACAACAGCGACGTGGACAAGCTGTTCATCCAGCTGGTGCAGACCTACAACCAGCTGTTCGAGGAAA
ACCCCATCAACGCCAGCGGCGTGGACGCCAAGGCCATCCTGTCTGCCAGACTGAGCAAGAGCAGACGGCT
GGAAAATCTGATCGCCCAGCTGCCCGGCGAGAAGAAGAATGGCCTGTTCGGAAACCTGATTGCCCTGAGC
CTGGGCCTGACCCCCAACTTCAAGAGCAACTTCGACCTGGCCGAGGATGCCAAACTGCAGCTGAGCAAGG
ACACCTACGACGACGACCTGGACAACCTGCTGGCCCAGATCGGCGACCAGTACGCCGACCTGTTTCTGGC
CGCCAAGAACCTGTCCGACGCCATCCTGCTGAGCGACATCCTGAGAGTGAACACCGAGATCACCAAGGCC
CCCCTGAGCGCCTCTATGATCAAGAGATACGACGAGCACCACCAGGACCTGACCCTGCTGAAAGCTCTCG
TGCGGCAGCAGCTGCCTGAGAAGTACAAAGAGATTTTCTTCGACCAGAGCAAGAACGGCTACGCCGGCTA
CATTGACGGCGGAGCCAGCCAGGAAGAGTTCTACAAGTTCATCAAGCCCATCCTGGAAAAGATGGACGGC
ACCGAGGAACTGCTCGTGAAGCTGAACAGAGAGGACCTGCTGCGGAAGCAGCGGACCTTCGACAACGGCA
GCATCCCCCACCAGATCCACCTGGGAGAGCTGCACGCCATTCTGCGGCGGCAGGAAGATTTTTACCCATT
CCTGAAGGACAACCGGGAAAAGATCGAGAAGATCCTGACCTTCCGCATCCCCTACTACGTGGGCCCTCTG
GCCAGGGGAAACAGCAGATTCGCCTGGATGACCAGAAAGAGCGAGGAAACCATCACCCCCTGGAACTTCG
AGGAAGTGGTGGACAAGGGCGCTTCCGCCCAGAGCTTCATCGAGCGGATGACCAACTTCGATAAGAACCT
GCCCAACGAGAAGGTGCTGCCCAAGCACAGCCTGCTGTACGAGTACTTCACCGTGTATAACGAGCTGACC
AAAGTGAAATACGTGACCGAGGGAATGAGAAAGCCCGCCTTCCTGAGCGGCGAGCAGAAAAAGGCCATCG
TGGACCTGCTGTTCAAGACCAACCGGAAAGTGACCGTGAAGCAGCTGAAAGAGGACTACTTCAAGAAAAT
CGAGTGCTTCGACTCCGTGGAAATCTCCGGCGTGGAAGATCGGTTCAACGCCTCCCTGGGCACATACCAC
GATCTGCTGAAAATTATCAAGGACAAGGACTTCCTGGACAATGAGGAAAACGAGGACATTCTGGAAGATA
TCGTGCTGACCCTGACACTGTTTGAGGACAGAGAGATGATCGAGGAACGGCTGAAAACCTATGCCCACCT
GTTCGACGACAAAGTGATGAAGCAGCTGAAGCGGCGGAGATACACCGGCTGGGGCAGGCTGAGCCGGAAG
CTGATCAACGGCATCCGGGACAAGCAGTCCGGCAAGACAATCCTGGATTTCCTGAAGTCCGACGGCTTCG
CCAACAGAAACTTCATGCAGCTGATCCACGACGACAGCCTGACCTTTAAAGAGGACATCCAGAAAGCCCA
GGTGTCCGGCCAGGGCGATAGCCTGCACGAGCACATTGCCAATCTGGCCGGCAGCCCCGCCATTAAGAAG
GGCATCCTGCAGACAGTGAAGGTGGTGGACGAGCTCGTGAAAGTGATGGGCCGGCACAAGCCCGAGAACA
TCGTGATCGAAATGGCCAGAGAGAACCAGACCACCCAGAAGGGACAGAAGAACAGCCGCGAGAGAATGAA
GCGGATCGAAGAGGGCATCAAAGAGCTGGGCAGCCAGATCCTGAAAGAACACCCCGTGGAAAACACCCAG
CTGCAGAACGAGAAGCTGTACCTGTACTACCTGCAGAATGGGCGGGATATGTACGTGGACCAGGAACTGG
ACATCAACCGGCTGTCCGACTACGATGTGGACCATATCGTGCCTCAGAGCTTTCTGAAGGACGACTCCAT
CGACAACAAGGTGCTGACCAGAAGCGACAAGAACCGGGGCAAGAGCGACAACGTGCCCTCCGAAGAGGTC
GTGAAGAAGATGAAGAACTACTGGCGGCAGCTGCTGAACGCCAAGCTGATTACCCAGAGAAAGTTCGACA
ATCTGACCAAGGCCGAGAGAGGCGGCCTGAGCGAACTGGATAAGGCCGGCTTCATCAAGAGACAGCTGGT
GGAAACCCGGCAGATCACAAAGCACGTGGCACAGATCCTGGACTCCCGGATGAACACTAAGTACGACGAG
AATGACAAGCTGATCCGGGAAGTGAAAGTGATCACCCTGAAGTCCAAGCTGGTGTCCGATTTCCGGAAGG
ATTTCCAGTTTTACAAAGTGCGCGAGATCAACAACTACCACCACGCCCACGACGCCTACCTGAACGCCGT
CGTGGGAACCGCCCTGATCAAAAAGTACCCTAAGCTGGAAAGCGAGTTCGTGTACGGCGACTACAAGGTG
TACGACGTGCGGAAGATGATCGCCAAGAGCGAGCAGGAAATCGGCAAGGCTACCGCCAAGTACTTCTTCT
ACAGCAACATCATGAACTTTTTCAAGACCGAGATTACCCTGGCCAACGGCGAGATCCGGAAGCGGCCTCT
GATCGAGACAAACGGCGAAACCGGGGAGATCGTGTGGGATAAGGGCCGGGATTTTGCCACCGTGCGGAAA
GTGCTGAGCATGCCCCAAGTGAATATCGTGAAAAAGACCGAGGTGCAGACAGGCGGCTTCAGCAAAGAGT
CTATCCTGCCCAAGAGGAACAGCGATAAGCTGATCGCCAGAAAGAAGGACTGGGACCCTAAGAAGTACGG
CGGCTTCGACAGCCCCACCGTGGCCTATTCTGTGCTGGTGGTGGCCAAAGTGGAAAAGGGCAAGTCCAAG
AAACTGAAGAGTGTGAAAGAGCTGCTGGGGATCACCATCATGGAAAGAAGCAGCTTCGAGAAGAATCCCA
TCGACTTTCTGGAAGCCAAGGGCTACAAAGAAGTGAAAAAGGACCTGATCATCAAGCTGCCTAAGTACTC
CCTGTTCGAGCTGGAAAACGGCCGGAAGAGAATGCTGGCCTCTGCCGGCGAACTGCAGAAGGGAAACGAA
CTGGCCCTGCCCTCCAAATATGTGAACTTCCTGTACCTGGCCAGCCACTATGAGAAGCTGAAGGGCTCCC
CCGAGGATAATGAGCAGAAACAGCTGTTTGTGGAACAGCACAAGCACTACCTGGACGAGATCATCGAGCA
GATCAGCGAGTTCTCCAAGAGAGTGATCCTGGCCGACGCTAATCTGGACAAAGTGCTGTCCGCCTACAAC
AAGCACCGGGATAAGCCCATCAGAGAGCAGGCCGAGAATATCATCCACCTGTTTACCCTGACCAATCTGG
GAGCCCCTGCCGCCTTCAAGTACTTTGACACCACCATCGACCGGAAGAGGTACACCAGCACCAAAGAGGT
GCTGGACGCCACCCTGATCCACCAGAGCATCACCGGCCTGTACGAGACACGGATCGACCTGTCTCAGCTG
GGAGGCGACAAAAGGCCGGCGGCCACGAAAAAGGCCGGCCAGGCAAAAAAGAAAAAGTAAGGATCCGGGG
TTGGGGTTGCGCCTTTTCCAAGGCAGCCCTGGGTTTGCGCAGGGACGCGGCTGCTCTGGGCGTGGTTCCG
GGAAACGCAGCGGCGCCGACCCTGGGTCTCGCACATTCTTCACGTCCGTTCGCAGCGTCACCCGGATCTT
CGCCGCTACCCTTGTGGGCCCCCCGGCGACGCTTCCTGCTCCGCCCCTAAGTCGGGAAGGTTCCTTGCGG
TTCGCGGCGTGCCGGACGTGACAAACGGAAGCCGCACGTCTCACTAGTACCCTCGCAGACGGACAGCGCC
AGGGAGCAATGGCAGCGCGCCGACCGCGATGGGCTGTGGCCAATAGCGGCTGCTCAGCAGGGCGCGCCGA
GAGCAGCGGCCGGGAAGGGGCGGTGCGGGAGGCGGGGTGTGGGGCGGTAGTGTGGGCCCTGTTCCTGCCC
GCGCGGTGTTCCGCATTCTGCAAGCCTCCGGAGCGCACGTCGGCAGTCGGCTCCCTCGTTGACCGAATCA
CCGACCTCTCTCCCCAGCAATTCACCATGACCGAGTACAAGCCCACGGTGCGCCTCGCCACCCGCGACGA
CGTCCCCAGGGCCGTACGCACCCTCGCCGCCGCGTTCGCCGACTACCCCGCCACGCGCCACACCGTCGAT
CCGGACCGCCACATCGAGCGGGTCACCGAGCTGCAAGAACTCTTCCTCACGCGCGTCGGGCTCGACATCG
GCAAGGTGTGGGTCGCGGACGACGGCGCCGCGGTGGCGGTCTGGACCACGCCGGAGAGCGTCGAAGCGGG
GGCGGTGTTCGCCGAGATCGGCCCGCGCATGGCCGAGTTGAGCGGTTCCCGGCTGGCCGCGCAGCAACAG
ATGGAAGGCCTCCTGGCGCCGCACCGGCCCAAGGAGCCCGCGTGGTTCCTGGCCACCGTCGGCGTCTCGC
CCGACCACCAGGGCAAGGGTCTGGGCAGCGCCGTCGTGCTCCCCGGAGTGGAGGCGGCCGAGCGCGCCGG
GGTGCCCGCCTTCCTGGAGACCTCCGCGCCCCGCAACCTCCCCTTCTACGAGCGGCTCGGCTTCACCGTC
ACCGCCGACGTCGAGGTGCCCGAAGGACCGCGCACCTGGTGCATGACCCGCAAGCCCGGTGCCGAAGGTA
GAGGTTCTCTCCTCACTTGTGGTGATGTTGAAGAAAACCCTGGTCCAATGTCTAGACTGGACAAGAGCAA
AGTCATAAACGGAGCTCTGGAATTACTCAATGGTGTCGGTATCGAAGGCCTGACGACAAGGAAACTCGCT
CAAAAGCTGGGAGTTGAGCAGCCTACCCTGTACTGGCACGTGAAGAACAAGCGGGCCCTGCTCGATGCCC
TGCCAATCGAGATGCTGGACAGGCATCATACCCACTTCTGCCCCCTGGAAGGCGAGTCATGGCAAGACTT
TCTGCGGAACAACGCCAAGTCATACCGCTGTGCTCTCCTCTCACATCGCGACGGGGCTAAAGTGCATCTC
GGCACCCGCCCAACAGAGAAACAGTACGAAACCCTGGAAAATCAGCTCGCGTTCCTGTGTCAGCAAGGCT
TCTCCCTGGAGAACGCACTGTACGCTCTGTCCGCCGTGGGCCACTTTACACTGGGCTGCGTATTGGAGGA
ACAGGAGCATCAAGTAGCAAAAGAGGAAAGAGAGACACCTACCACCGATTCTATGCCCCCACTTCTGAGA
CAAGCAATTGAGCTGTTCGACCGGCAGGGAGCCGAACCTGCCTTCCTTTTCGGCCTGGAACTAATCATAT
GTGGCCTGGAGAAACAGCTAAAGTGCGAAAGCGGCGGGCCGACCGACGCCCTTGACGATTTTGACTTAGA
CATGCTCCCAGCCGATGCCCTTGACGACTTTGACCTTGATATGCTGCCTGCTGACGCTCTTGACGATTTT
GACCTTGACATGCTCCCCGGGTAACTAAGTAAGGATCGATCCAAGATATCGTATTCTTAACTATGTTGCT
CCTTTTACGCTATGTGGATACGCTGCTTTAATGCCTTTGTATCATGCTATTGCTTCCCGTATGGCTTTCA
TTTTCTCCTCCTTGTATAAATCCTGGTTGCTGTCTCTTTATGAGGAGTTGTGGCCCGTTGTCAGGCAACG
TGGCGTGGTGTGCACTGTGTTTGCTGACGCAACCCCCACTGGTTGGGGCATTGCCACCACCTGTCAGCTC
CTTTCCGGGACTTTCGCTTTCCCCCTCCCTATTGCCACGGCGGAACTCATCGCCGCCTGCCTTGCCCGCT
GCTGGACAGGGGCTCGGCTGTTGGGCACTGACAATTCCGTGGTGTTGTCGGGGAAGCTGACGTCCTTTCC
ATGGCTGCTCGCCTGTGTTGCCACCTGGATTCTGCGCGGGACGTCCTTCTGCTACGTCCCTTCGGCCCTC
AATCCAGCGGACCTTCCTTCCCGCGGCCTGCTGCCGGCTCTGCGGCCTCTTCCGCGTCTTCGCCTTCGCC
CTCAGACGAGTCGGATCTCCCTTTGGGCCGCCTCCCCGCCTGTTTCGCCTCGGCGTCCGGACTAGAGGTA
CCTTTAAGACCAATGACTTACAAGGCAGCTGTAGATCTTAGCCACTTTTTAAAAGAAAAGGGGGGACTGG
AAGGGCTAATTCACTCCCAACGAAGACAAGATCTGCTTTTTGCTTGTACTGGGTCTCTCTGGTTAGACCA
GATCTGAGCCTGGGAGCTCTCTGGCTAACTAGGGAACCCACTGCTTAAGCCTCAATAAAGCTTGCCTTGA
GTGCTTCAAGTAGTGTGTGCCCGTCTGTTGTGTGACTCTGGTAACTAGAGATCCCTCAGACCCTTTTAGT
CAGTGTGGAAAATCTCTAGCAGTAGTAGTTCATGTCATCTTATTATTCAGTATTTATAACTTGCAAAGAA
ATGAATATCAGAGAGTGAGAGGAACTTGTTTATTGCAGCTTATAATGGTTACAAATAAAGCAATAGCATC
ACAAATTTCACAAATAAAGCATTTTTTTCACTGCATTCTAGTTGTGGTTTGTCCAAACTCATCAATGTAT
CTTATCATGTCTGGCTCTAGCTATCCCGCCCCTAACTCCGCCCATCCCGCCCCTAACTCCGCCCAGTTCC
GCCCATTCTCCGCCCCATGGCTGACTAATTTTTTTTATTTATGCAGAGGCCGAGGCCGCCTCGGCCTCTG
AGCTATTCCAGAAGTAGTGAGGAGGCTTTTTTGGAGGCCTTTCAAATATGTATCCGCTCATGAGACAATA
ACCCTGATAAATGCTTCAATAATATTGAAAAAGGAAGAGTATGAGTATTCAACATTTCCGTGTCGCCCTT
ATTCCCTTTTTTGCGGCATTTTGCCTTCCTGTTTTTGCTCACCCAGAAACGCTGGTGAAAGTAAAAGATG
CTGAAGATCAGTTGGGTGCACGAGTGGGTTACATCGAACTGGATCTCAACAGCGGTAAGATCCTTGAGAG
TTTTCGCCCCGAAGAACGTTTTCCAATGATGAGCACTTTTAAAGTTCTGCTATGTGGCGCGGTATTATCC
CGTATTGACGCCGGGCAAGAGCAACTCGGTCGCCGCATACACTATTCTCAGAATGACTTGGTTGAGTACT
CACCAGTCACAGAAAAGCATCTTACGGATGGCATGACAGTAAGAGAATTATGCAGTGCTGCCATAACCAT
GAGTGATAACACTGCGGCCAACTTACTTCTGACAACGATCGGAGGACCGAAGGAGCTAACCGCTTTTTTG
CACAACATGGGGGATCATGTAACTCGCCTTGATCGTTGGGAACCGGAGCTGAATGAAGCCATACCAAACG
ACGAGCGTGACACCACGATGCCTGTAGCAATGGCAACAACGTTGCGCAAACTATTAACTGGCGAACTACT
TACTCTAGCTTCCCGGCAACAATTAATAGACTGGATGGAGGCGGATAAAGTTGCAGGACCACTTCTGCGC
TCGGCCCTTCCGGCTGGCTGGTTTATTGCTGATAAATCTGGAGCCGGTGAGCGTGGGTCTCGCGGTATCA
TTGCAGCACTGGGGCCAGATGGTAAGCCCTCCCGTATCGTAGTTATCTACACGACGGGGAGTCAGGCAAC
TATGGATGAACGAAATAGACAGATCGCTGAGATAGGTGCCTCACTGATTAAGCATTGGTAACTGTCAGAC
CAAGTTTACTCATATATACTTTAGATTGATTTAAAACTTCATTTTTAATTTAAAAGGATCTAGGTGAAGA
TCCTTTTTGATAATCTCATGACCAAAATCCCTTAACGTGAGTTTTCGTTCCACTGAGCGTCAGACCCCGT
AGAAAAGATCAAAGGATCTTCTTGAGATCCTTTTTTTCTGCGCGTAATCTGCTGCTTGCAAACAAAAAAA
CCACCGCTACCAGCGGTGGTTTGTTTGCCGGATCAAGAGCTACCAACTCTTTTTCCGAAGGTAACTGGCT
TCAGCAGAGCGCAGATACCAAATACTGTTCTTCTAGTGTAGCCGTAGTTAGGCCACCACTTCAAGAACTC
TGTAGCACCGCCTACATACCTCGCTCTGCTAATCCTGTTACCAGTGGCTGCTGCCAGTGGCGATAAGTCG
TGTCTTACCGGGTTGGACTCAAGACGATAGTTACCGGATAAGGCGCAGCGGTCGGGCTGAACGGGGGGTT
CGTGCACACAGCCCAGCTTGGAGCGAACGACCTACACCGAACTGAGATACCTACAGCGTGAGCTATGAGA
AAGCGCCACGCTTCCCGAAGGGAGAAAGGCGGACAGGTATCCGGTAAGCGGCAGGGTCGGAACAGGAGAG
CGCACGAGGGAGCTTCCAGGGGGAAACGCCTGGTATCTTTATAGTCCTGTCGGGTTTCGCCACCTCTGAC
TTGAGCGTCGATTTTTGTGATGCTCGTCAGGGGGGCGGAGCCTATGGAAAAACGCCAGCAACGCGGCCTT
TTTACGGTTCCTGGCCTTTTGCTGGCCTTTTGCTCACATGTTCTTTCCTGCGTTATCCCCTGATTCTGTG
GATAACCGTATTACCGCCTTTGAGTGAGCTGATACCGCTCGCCGCAGCCGAACGACCGAGCGCAGCGAGT
CAGTGAGCGAGGAAGCGGAAGAGCGCCCAATACGCAAACCGCCTCTCCCCGCGCGTTGGCCGATTCATTA
ATGCAGCTGGCACGACAGGTTTCCCGACTGGAAAGCGGGCAGTGAGCGCAACGCAATTAATGTGAGTTAG
CTCACTCATTAGGCACCCCAGGCTTTACACTTTATGCTTCCGGCTCGTATGTTGTGTGGAATTGTGAGCG
GATAACAATTTCACACAGGAAACAGCTATGACCATGATTACGCCAAGCGCGCAATTAACCCTCACTAAAG
GGAACAAAAGCTGGAGCTGCAAGCTTAATGTAGTCTTATGCAATACTCTTGTAGTCTTGCAACATGGTAA
CGATGAGTTAGCAACATGCCTTACAAGGAGAGAAAAAGCACCGTGCATGCCGATTGGTGGAAGTAAGGTG
GTACGATCGTGCCTTATTAGGAAGGCAACAGACGGGTCTGACATGGATTGGACGAACCACTGAATTGCCG
CATTGCAGAGATATTGTATTTAAGTGCCTAGCTCGATACATAAACGGGTCTCTCTGGTTAGACCAGATCT
GAGCCTGGGAGCTCTCTGGCTAACTAGGGAACCCACTGCTTAAGCCTCAATAAAGCTTGCCTTGAGTGCT
TCAAGTAGTGTGTGCCCGTCTGTTGTGTGACTCTGGTAACTAGAGATCCCTCAGACCCTTTTAGTCAGTG
TGGAAAATCTCTAGCAGTGGCGCCCGAACAGGGACTTGAAAGCGAAAGGGAAACCAGAGGAGCTCTCTCG
ACGCAGGACTCGGCTTGCTGAAGCGCGCACGGCAAGAGGCGAGGGGCGGCGACTGGTGAGTACGCCAAAA
ATTTTGACTAGCGGAGGCTAGAAGGAGAGAGATGGGTGCGAGAGCGTCAGTATTAAGCGGGGGAGAATTA
GATCGCGATGGGAAAAAATTCGGTTAAGGCCAGGGGGAAAGAAAAAATATAAATTAAAACATATAGTATG
GGCAAGCAGGGAGCTAGAACGATTCGCAGTTAATCCTGGCCTGTTAGAAACATCAGAAGGCTGTAGACAA
ATACTGGGACAGCTACAACCATCCCTTCAGACAGGATCAGAAGAACTTAGATCATTATATAATACAGTAG
CAACCCTCTATTGTGTGCATCAAAGGATAGAGATAAAAGACACCAAGGAAGCTTTAGACAAGATAGAGGA
AGAGCAAAACAAAAGTAAGACCACCGCACAGCAAGCGGCCGCTGATCTTCAGACCTGGAGGAGGAGATAT
GAGGGACAATTGGAGAAGTGAATTATATAAATATAAAGTAGTAAAAATTGAACCATTAGGAGTAGCACCC
ACCAAGGCAAAGAGAAGAGTGGTGCAGAGAGAAAAAAGAGCAGTGGGAATAGGAGCTTTGTTCCTTGGGT
TCTTGGGAGCAGCAGGAAGCACTATGGGCGCAGCGTCAATGACGCTGACGGTACAGGCCAGACAATTATT
GTCTGGTATAGTGCAGCAGCAGAACAATTTGCTGAGGGCTATTGAGGCGCAACAGCATCTGTTGCAACTC
ACAGTCTGGGGCATCAAGCAGCTCCAGGCAAGAATCCTGGCTGTGGAAAGATACCTAAAGGATCAACAGC
TCCTGGGGATTTGGGGTTGCTCTGGAAAACTCATTTGCACCACTGCTGTGCCTTGGAATGCTAGTTGGAG
TAATAAATCTCTGGAACAGATTTGGAATCACACGACCTGGATGGAGTGGGACAGAGAAATTAACAATTAC
ACAAGCTTAATACACTCCTTAATTGAAGAATCGCAAAACCAGCAAGAAAAGAATGAACAAGAATTATTGG
AATTAGATAAATGGGCAAGTTTGTGGAATTGGTTTAACATAACAAATTGGCTGTGGTATATAAAATTATT
CATAATGATAGTAGGAGGCTTGGTAGGTTTAAGAATAGTTTTTGCTGTACTTTCTATAGTGAATAGAGTT
AGGCAGGGATATTCACCATTATCGTTTCAGACCCACCTCCCAACCCCGAGGGGAC
