LOCUS       Exported 1116 bp ds-DNA linear SYN 18-MAY-2021
DEFINITION  Doxycycline-inducible lentiviral expression of SpCas9.
ACCESSION   .
VERSION     .
KEYWORDS    pCW-Cas9
SOURCE      synthetic DNA construct
  ORGANISM  synthetic DNA construct
REFERENCE   1 (bases 1 to 1116)
  AUTHORS   Wang T, Wei JJ, Sabatini DM, Lander ES
  TITLE     Genetic screens in human cells using the CRISPR-Cas9 system.
  JOURNAL   Science. 2014 Jan 3;343(6166):80-4. doi: 10.1126/science.1246981.
            Epub 2013 Dec 12.
  PUBMED    24336569
REFERENCE   2 (bases 1 to 1116)
  AUTHORS   .
  TITLE     Direct Submission
  JOURNAL   Exported May 18, 2021 from SnapGene Server 1.1.58
            http://www.snapgene.com
FEATURES             Location/Qualifiers
     source          1..1116
                     /organism="synthetic DNA construct"
                     /mol_type="other DNA"
     primer_bind     17..37
                     /label=T3
                     /note="T3 promoter, forward primer"
     promoter        19..37
                     /label=T3 promoter
                     /note="promoter for bacteriophage T3 RNA polymerase"
     promoter        65..291
                     /label=RSV promoter
                     /note="Rous sarcoma virus enhancer/promoter"
     LTR             292..472
                     /label=5' LTR (truncated)
                     /note="truncated 5' long terminal repeat (LTR) from HIV-1"
     misc_feature    519..644
                     /label=HIV-1 Psi
                     /note="packaging signal of human immunodeficiency virus
                     type 1"
ORIGIN
        1 tgattacgcc aagcgcgcaa ttaaccctca ctaaagggaa caaaagctgg agctgcaagc
       61 ttaatgtagt cttatgcaat actcttgtag tcttgcaaca tggtaacgat gagttagcaa
      121 catgccttac aaggagagaa aaagcaccgt gcatgccgat tggtggaagt aaggtggtac
      181 gatcgtgcct tattaggaag gcaacagacg ggtctgacat ggattggacg aaccactgaa
      241 ttgccgcatt gcagagatat tgtatttaag tgcctagctc gatacataaa cgggtctctc
      301 tggttagacc agatctgagc ctgggagctc tctggctaac tagggaaccc actgcttaag
      361 cctcaataaa gcttgccttg agtgcttcaa gtagtgtgtg cccgtctgtt gtgtgactct
      421 ggtaactaga gatccctcag acccttttag tcagtgtgga aaatctctag cagtggcgcc
      481 cgaacaggga cttgaaagcg aaagggaaac cagaggagct ctctcgacgc aggactcggc
      541 ttgctgaagc gcgcacggca agaggcgagg ggcggcgact ggtgagtacg ccaaaaattt
      601 tgactagcgg aggctagaag gagagagatg ggtgcgagag cgtcagtatt aagcggggga
      661 gaattagatc gcgatgggaa aaaattcggt taaggccagg gggaaagaaa aaatataaat
      721 taaaacatat agtatgggca agcagggagc tagaacgatt cgcagttaat cctggcctgt
      781 tagaaacatc agaaggctgt agacaaatac tgggacagct acaaccatcc cttcagacag
      841 gatcagaaga acttagatca ttatataata cagtagcaac cctctattgt gtgcatcaaa
      901 ggatagagat aaaagacacc aaggaagctt tagacaagat agaggaagag caaaacaaaa
      961 gtaagaccac cgcacagcaa gcggccgctg atcttcagac ctggaggagg agatatgagg
     1021 gacaattgga gaagtgaatt atataaatat aaagtagtaa aaattgaacc attaggagta
     1081 gcacccacca aggcaaagag aagagtggtg cagaga
//
