>Addgene plasmid #50661 | pCW-Cas9 | addgene partial sequence | sequence record 78886 | LNCX 5'-AGCTCGTTTAGTGAACCGTCAGATC-3'
GGCTAGCGCCACCATGGACTATAAGGACCACGACGGAGACTACAAGGATCATGATATTGATTACAAAGAC
GATGACGATAAGATGGCCCCAAAGAAGAAGCGGAAGGTCGGTATCCACGGAGTCCCAGCAGCCGACAAGA
AGTACAGCATCGGCCTGGACATCGGCACCAACTCTGTGGGCTGGGCCGTGATCACCGACGAGTACAAGGT
GCCCAGCAAGAAATTCAAGGTGCTGGGCAACACCGACCGGCACAGCATCAAGAAGAACCTGATCGGAGCC
CTGCTGTTCGACAGCGGCGAAACAGCCGAGGCCACCCGGCTGAAGAGAACCGCCAGAAGAAGATACACCA
GACGGAAGAACCGGATCTGCTATCTGCAAGAGATCTTCAGCAACGAGATGGCCAAGGTGGACGACAGCTT
CTTCCACAGACTGGAAGAGTCCTTCCTGGTGGAAGAGGATAAGAAGCACGAGCGGCACCCCATCTTCGGC
AACATCGTGGACGAGGTGGCCTACCACGAGAAGTACCCCACCATCTACCACCTGAGAAAGAAACTGGTGG
ACAGCACCGACAAGGCCGACCTGCGGCTGATCTATCTGGCCCTGGCCCACATGATCAAGTTCCGGGGCCA
CTTCCTGATCGAGGGCGACCTGAACCCCGACAACAGCGACGTGGACAAGCTGTTCATCCAGCTGGTGCAG
ACCTACAACCAGCTGTTCGAGGAAAACCCCATCAACGCCAGCGGCGTGGACGCCAAGGCCATCCTGTCTG
CCAGACTGAGCAAGAGCAGACGGCTGGAAAATCTGATCGCCCAGCTGCCCGGCGAGAAGAAGAATGGCCT
GTTCGGAAACCTGATTGCCCTGAGCCTGGGCCTGACCCCCAACTTCAAGAGCAACTTCGACCTGGCCGAG
GATGCCAAACTGCAGCTGAGCAAGGACACCTACGACGACGACCTGGACAACCTGCTGGCCCAGATCGGCG
ACCAGTACGCCGACCTGTTTCTGGCCGCCAAGAACCTGTCCGACGCCATCCTGCTGAGCGACATCCTGAG
AGTGAACACCGAGATCACCAAGG
