>Addgene plasmid #50661 | pCW-Cas9 | addgene partial sequence | sequence record 78908 | O.PGK1b-R 5'-GAACGGACGTGAAGAATGTG-3'
ACGCCCAGAGCAGCCGCGTCCCTGCGCAAACCCAGGGCTGCCTTGGAAAAGGCGCAACCCCAACCCCGGA
TCCTTACTTTTTCTTTTTTGCCTGGCCGGCCTTTTTCGTGGCCGCCGGCCTTTTGTCGCCTCCCAGCTGA
GACAGGTCGATCCGTGTCTCGTACAGGCCGGTGATGCTCTGGTGGATCAGGGTGGCGTCCAGCACCTCTT
TGGTGCTGGTGTACCTCTTCCGGTCGATGGTGGTGTCAAAGTACTTGAAGGCGGCAGGGGCTCCCAGATT
GGTCAGGGTAAACAGGTGGATGATATTCTCGGCCTGCTCTCTGATGGGCTTATCCCGGTGCTTGTTGTAG
GCGGACAGCACTTTGTCCAGATTAGCGTCGGCCAGGATCACTCTCTTGGAGAACTCGCTGATCTGCTCGA
TGATCTCGTCCAGGTAGTGCTTGTGCTGTTCCACAAACAGCTGTTTCTGCTCATTATCCTCGGGGGAGCC
CTTCAGCTTCTCATAGTGGCTGGCCAGGTACAGGAAGTTCACATATTTGGAGGGCAGGGCCAGTTCGTTT
CCCTTCTGCAGTTCGCCGGCAGAGGCCAGCATTCTCTTCCGGCCGTTTTCCAGCTCGAACAGGGAGTACT
TAGGCAGCTTGATGATCAGGTCCTTTTTCACTTCTTTGTAGCCCTTGGCTTCCAGAAAGTCGATGGGATT
CTTCTCGAAGCTGCTTCTTTCCATGATGGTGATCCCCAGCAGCTCTTTCACACTCTTCAGTTTCTTGGAC
TTGCCCTTTTCCACTTTGGCCACCACCAGCACAGAATAGGCCACGGTGGGGCTGTCGAAGCCGCCGTACT
TCTTAGGGTCCCAGTCCTTCTTTCTGGCGATCAGCTTATCGCTGTTCCTCTTGGGCAGGATAGACTCTTT
GCTGAAGCCGCCTGTCTGCACCTCGGTCTTTTTCACGATATTCACTTGGGGCATGCTCAGCACTTTCCGC
ACGGTGGCAAAATCCCGGCCCTTATCCCACACGATCTCCCCGGTTTCGCCGTTTGTCTCGATCAGAGGCC
GCTTCCGGATCTCGCCGTTGGCCAGGGTAATCTCGGTCTTGAAAAA
