>Addgene plasmid #50661 | pCW-Cas9 | addgene partial sequence | sequence record 79930 | hSpCas9-R1 5'-CGCTCGTGCTTCTTATCCTC-3'
TCTTCCAGTCTGTGGAAGAAGCTGTCGTCCACCTTGGCCATCTCGTTGCTGAAGATCTCTTGCAGATAGC
AGATCCGGTTCTTCCGTCTGGTGTATCTTCTTCTGGCGGTTCTCTTCAGCCGGGTGGCCTCGGCTGTTTC
GCCGCTGTCGAACAGCAGGGCTCCGATCAGGTTCTTCTTGATGCTGTGCCGGTCGGTGTTGCCCAGCACC
TTGAATTTCTTGCTGGGCACCTTGTACTCGTCGGTGATCACGGCCCAGCCCACAGAGTTGGTGCCGATGT
CCAGGCCGATGCTGTACTTCTTGTCGGCTGCTGGGACTCCGTGGATACCGACCTTCCGCTTCTTCTTTGG
GGCCATCTTATCGTCATCGTCTTTGTAATCAATATCATGATCCTTGTAGTCTCCGTCGTGGTCCTTATAG
TCCATGGTGGCGCTAGCCAATTCTCCAGGCGATCTGACGGTTCACTAAACGAGCTCTGCTTATATAGGCC
TCCCACCGTACACGCCTACCTCGACATACGTTCTCTATCACTGATAGGGAGTAAACTCGACATACGTTCT
CTATCACTGATAGGGATAAACTCGACATACGTTCTCTATCACTGATAGGGAGTAAACTCGACATACGTTC
TCTATCACTGATAGGGAGTAAACTCGACATACGTTCTCTATCACTGATAGGGAGTAAACTCGACATCGTT
CTCTATCACTGATAGGGAGTAAACTCGACATACGTTCTCTATCACTGATAGGGAGTAAACTCGACATATC
GATTCGCGGCCAAAGTGGATCTCTGCTGTCCCTGTAATAAACCCGAAAATTTTGAATTTTTGTAATTTGT
TTTTGTAATTCTTTAGTTTGTATGTCTGTTGCTATTATGTCTACTATTCTTTCCCCTGCACTGTACCCCC
CAATCCCCCCTTTTCTTTTAAAATTGTGGATGAATACTGCCATTTGTCTCGAGGTCGAGAATTGTCCCCT
CGGGGTTGGGAGGTGGGTCTGAAACGATAATGGTGAATATCCCTGCCTAACTCTATTCACTATAGAAAGT
ACAGCAAAAACTATTCTTAAACCTACCAAGCCTCCTACTATCATTATGAATAATTTTATATACCACAGCC
AATTTGTTATGTTAAACCAATTCCAC
