>Addgene plasmid #50661 | pCW-Cas9 | addgene partial sequence | sequence record 80471 | hPGK-F 5'-GTGTTCCGCATTCTGCAAG-3'
GTCGGCTCCCTCGTTGACCGAATCACCGACCTCTCTCCCCAGCAATTCACCATGACCGAGTACAAGCCCA
CGGTGCGCCTCGCCACCCGCGACGACGTCCCCAGGGCCGTACGCACCCTCGCCGCCGCGTTCGCCGACTA
CCCCGCCACGCGCCACACCGTCGATCCGGACCGCCACATCGAGCGGGTCACCGAGCTGCAAGAACTCTTC
CTCACGCGCGTCGGGCTCGACATCGGCAAGGTGTGGGTCGCGGACGACGGCGCCGCGGTGGCGGTCTGGA
CCACGCCGGAGAGCGTCGAAGCGGGGGCGGTGTTCGCCGAGATCGGCCCGCGCATGGCCGAGTTGAGCGG
TTCCCGGCTGGCCGCGCAGCAACAGATGGAAGGCCTCCTGGCGCCGCACCGGCCCAAGGAGCCCGCGTGG
TTCCTGGCCACCGTCGGCGTCTCGCCCGACCACCAGGGCAAGGGTCTGGGCAGCGCCGTCGTGCTCCCCG
GAGTGGAGGCGGCCGAGCGCGCCGGGGTGCCCGCCTTCCTGGAGACCTCCGCGCCCCGCAACCTCCCCTT
CTACGAGCGGCTCGGCTTCACCGTCACCGCCGACGTCGAGGTGCCCGAAGGACCGCGCACCTGGTGCATG
ACCCGCAAGCCCGGTGCCGAAGGTAGAGGTTCTCTCCTCACTTGTGGTGATGTTGAAGAAAACCCTGGTC
CAATGTCTAGACTGGACAAGAGCAAAGTCATAAACGGAGCTCTGGAATTACTCAATGGTGTCGGTATCGA
AGGCCTGACGACAAGGAAACTCGCTCAAAAGCTGGGAGTTGAGCAGCCTACCCTGTACTGGCACGTGAAG
AACAAGCGGGCCCTGCTCGATGCCCTGCCAATCGAGATGCTGGACAGGCATCATACCCACTTCTGCCCCC
TGGAAGGCGAGTCATGGCAAGACTTTCTGCGGAACAACGCCAAGTCATACCGCTGTGCTCTCCTCTCACA
TCGCGACGGGGCTAAAGTGCATCTCGGCACCCGCCCAACAGAGAAACAGTACGAAACCCTGGAAAATCAG
CTCGCGTTCCTG
