>Addgene plasmid #50661 | pCW-Cas9 | addgene partial sequence | sequence record 80595 | dCas9-R2 5'-GGGTTTCCACCAGCTGTCTC-3'
GCCTTATCCAGTTCGCTCAGGCCGCCTCTCTCGGCCTTGGTCAGATTGTCGAACTTTCTCTGGGTAATCA
GCTTGGCGTTCAGCAGCTGCCGCCAGTAGTTCTTCATCTTCTTCACGACCTCTTCGGAGGGCACGTTGTC
GCTCTTGCCCCGGTTCTTGTCGCTTCTGGTCAGCACCTTGTTGTCGATGGAGTCGTCCTTCAGAAAGCTC
TGAGGCACGATATGGTCCACATCGTAGTCGGACAGCCGGTTGATGTCCAGTTCCTGGTCCACGTACATAT
CCCGCCCATTCTGCAGGTAGTACAGGTACAGCTTCTCGTTCTGCAGCTGGGTGTTTTCCACGGGGTGTTC
TTTCAGGATCTGGCTGCCCAGCTCTTTGATGCCCTCTTCGATCCGCTTCATTCTCTCGCGGCTGTTCTTC
TGTCCCTTCTGGGTGGTCTGGTTCTCTCTGGCCATTTCGATCACGATGTTCTCGGGCTTGTGCCGGCCCA
TCACTTTCACGAGCTCGTCCACCACCTTCACTGTCTGCAGGATGCCCTTCTTAATGGCGGGGCTGCCGGC
CAGATTGGCAATGTGCTCGTGCAGGCTATCGCCCTGGCCGGACACCTGGGCTTTCTGGATGTCCTCTTTA
AAGGTCAGGCTGTCGTCGTGGATCAGCTGCATGAAGTTTCTGTTGGCGAAGCCGTCGGACTTCAGGAAAT
CCAGGATTGTCTTGCCGGACTGCTTGTCCCGGATGCCGTTGATCAGCTTCCGGCTCAGCCTGCCCCAGCC
GGTGTATCTCCGCCGCTTCAGCTGCTTCATCACTTTGTCGTCGAACAGGTGGGCATAGGTTTTCAGCCGT
TCCTCGATCATCTCTCTGTCCTCAAACAGTGTCAGGGTCAGCACGATATCTTCCAGAATGTCCTCGTTTT
CCTCATTGTCCAGGAAGTCCTTGTCCTTGATAATTTTCAGCAGATCGTGGTATGTGCCCAGGGAGGCGTT
GAACCGATCTTCCACGCCGGAGATTTCCACGGAGTCGAAGCACTCGATTTTCTTGAAGTAGTCCTCT
