>Addgene plasmid #50661 | pCW-Cas9 | addgene partial sequence | sequence record 80596 | Futet-R 5'-CAAAGGCATTAAAGCAGCGT-3'
AAAGGAGCAACATAGTTAAGAATACGATATCTTGGATCGATCCTTACTTAGTTACCCGGGGAGCATGTCA
AGGTCAAAATCGTCAAGAGCGTCAGCAGGCAGCATATCAAGGTCAAAGTCGTCAAGGGCATCGGCTGGGA
GCATGTCTAAGTCAAAATCGTCAAGGGCGTCGGTCGGCCCGCCGCTTTCGCACTTTAGCTGTTTCTCCAG
GCCACATATGATTAGTTCCAGGCCGAAAAGGAAGGCAGGTTCGGCTCCCTGCCGGTCGAACAGCTCAATT
GCTTGTCTCAGAAGTGGGGGCATAGAATCGGTGGTAGGTGTCTCTCTTTCCTCTTTTGCTACTTGATGCT
CCTGTTCCTCCAATACGCAGCCCAGTGTAAAGTGGCCCACGGCGGACAGAGCGTACAGTGCGTTCTCCAG
GGAGAAGCCTTGCTGACACAGGAACGCGAGCTGATTTTCCAGGGTTTCGTACTGTTTCTCTGTTGGGCGG
GTGCCGAGATGCACTTTAGCCCCGTCGCGATGTGAGAGGAGAGCACAGCGGTATGACTTGGCGTTGTTCC
GCAGAAAGTCTTGCCATGACTCGCCTTCCAGGGGGCAGAAGTGGGTATGATGCCTGTCCAGCATCTCGAT
TGGCAGGGCATCGAGCAGGGCCCGCTTGTTCTTCACGTGCCAGTACAGGGTAGGCTGCTCAACTCCCAGC
TTTTGAGCGAGTTTCCTTGTCGTCAGGCCTTCGATACCGACACCATTGAGTAATTCCAGAGCTCCGTTTA
TGACTTTGCTCTTGTCCAGTCTAGACATTGGACCAGGGTTTTCTTCAACATCACCACAAGTGAGGAGAGA
ACCTCTACCTTCGGCACCGGGCTTGCGGGTCATGCACCAGGTGCGCGGTCCTTCGGGCACCTCGACGTCG
GCGGTGACGGTGAAGCCGAGCCGCTCGTAGAAGGGGAGGTTGCGGGGCGCGGAGGTCTCCAGGAAGGCGG
GCACCCCGGCGCGCTCGGCCGCCTCCACTCCGGGGAGCACGACGGCGCTGCCCAGACCCT
